>Addgene plasmid #170898 | pGREAT10 | addgene full sequence | sequence record 334468 | Addgene NGS Result
TAACGGATCCGGTCTCAGGAGTGGCAGACATACTGTCCCACAAATGAAGATGGAATCTGTAAAAGAAAAC
GCGTGAAATAATGCGTCTGACAAAGGTTAGGTCGGCTGCCTTTAATCAATACCAAAGTGGTCCCTACCAC
GATGGAAAAACTGTGCAGTCGGTTTGGCTTTTTCTGACGAACAAATAAGATTCGTGGCCGACAGGTGGGG
GTCCACCATGTGAAGGCATCTTCAGACTCCAATAATGGAGCAATGACGTAAGGGCTTACGAAATAAGTAA
GGGTAGTTTGGGAAATGTCCACTCACCCGTCAGTCTATAAATACTTAGCCCCTCCCTCATTGTTAAGGGA
GCAAAATCTCAGAGAGATAGTCCTAGAGAGAGAAAGAGAGCAAGTAGCCTAGAAGTAGTCAAGGCGGCGA
AGTATTCAGGCAGGTGGCCAGGAAGAAGAAAAGCCAAGACGACGAAAACAGGTAAGAGCTAAGCTTAATG
GAGAGAGAGAAGAACGTGGTGTACGGCCCCGAGCCCAAGCACCCTCTGGGCAACTTCACCGCCGGCGAGA
TGCTGTACAACGCTCTGCACAAGCACTCCCACATCCCCCAGGCCATCCTGGACGTGATGGGCAACGAGTC
CCTTTCCTACCAGGAGTTCTTCGACACTACTGTGAAGCTGGGCCAGAGCCTCCAGAACTGTGGCTACAAG
ATGAACGATGTCGTGTCGATCTGTGCAGAGAACAACAAGAGATTCTTCATCCCCATCATCTCCGCCTGGT
ACATCGGCATGGTGGTGGCCCCTGTGAACGAGGACTATATCCCAGACGAGCTGTGTAAAGTGACCGGCAT
CTCCAAGCCGATCCTGGTCTTTACCACTAGGAAGATCCTGCCTAAGGTTTTGGAGGTTAAAGACAGAACC
AACTACATAAAGAGGATCATCATACTGGACTCTGAAGAGAACCTGCTGGGCTGCGAGAGCCTGCACAACT
TCATGTCCAGGTACTCCGACAACAACCTCCAAACATTCAAGCCTCTGCACTACGACCCTGTGGACCAGGT
AGCCGCCATCCTGTGCTCCTCCGGCACAACCGGCCTGCCTAAAGGCGTGATGCAGACCCACAGGAACATC
TGTGTGAGACTCACACACGCATCTGACCCCAGAGTGGGTACACAACTCATCCCCGGCGTATCCGTGCTGG
CCTACCTGCCATTCTTCCACGCCTTCGGCTTCAGTATCAACCTGGGCTATTTCATGGTGGGCCTGAGAGT
GGTGATGCTCCGAAGGTTTAACCAGGAGGTGTTCCTGAAGGCCATCCAGGACTACGAGGTGAGGAGCGTG
ATCAACGTTCCCTCCACAATCCTGTTCCTGTCCAAGAGCCCTCTGGTGGACAAGTACGACCTATCCACCC
TGGCGGAGCTGTGCTGTGGAGCCGCTCCTCTGGCGAAGGAGGTGGCCGAGATCGCCGTGAAGAGGCTGAA
CCTGCCAGGGATACGGTGTGGCTACGGTCTAACAGAGTCTACCTCCGCCAACATCCATACTCTGCACAAC
GAGTTCAAGTCCGGCTCCCTGGGCAAGGTGACACCTTACATGGCCGCCAAGATCATCGACAGGAACACCG
GCGAGGCCCTGGGTCCAAACCAGGTGGGCGAGCTGTGCATCTGGGGACCTATGGTAACAAAAGGCTATGT
GAACAACCCACAGGCTACTAAGGAGGCCATCGACGACGACGGCTGGCTGCACTCTGGCGACTTCGGCTAC
TACGACGAGGACGAGTATTTCTACATCGTGGACCGGTACAAGGAGCTGATCAAATACAAGGGCTATCAGG
TCGCCCCTGTGGAGCTGGAGGAGATCCTCCTTCAGCACCCAGGCATCAGGGACGTGGCCGTCGTGGGTAT
CCCTGACATCGAGGCCGGCGAGCTGCCAGCCGGCTTCGTGGTGAAGCAGCCCGGCGCCCAACTCACCGCT
AAGGAGGTGTACGACTTCCTGGCCCAGAGGGTGTCTCACTCCAAGTACCTGAGGGGCGGCGTAAGGTTCG
TGGACTCTATCCCCAGGAACGTGACAGGCAAGATTAGTCGAAAAGAGCTGAGGGAGGCCCTGATGGAGAA
GGCTTCTAAGCTGTAAGCTTAAAGCAGAATGCTGAGCTAAAAGAAAGGCTTTTTCCATTTTCGAGAGACA
ATGAGAAAAGAAGAAGAAGAAGAAGAAGAAGAAGAAGAAGAAGAAGAAAAGAGTAAATAATAAAGCCCCA
CAGGAGGCGAAGTTCTTGTAGCTCCATGTTATCTAAGTTATTGATATTGTTTGCCCTATATTTTATTTCT
GTCATTGTGTATGTTTTGTTCAGTTTCGATCTCCTTGCAAAATGCAGAGATTATGAGATGAATAAACTAA
GTTATATTATTATACGTGTTAATATTCTCCTCCTCTCTCTAGCTAGCCTTTTGTTTTCTCTTTTTCTTAT
TTGATTTTCTTTAAATCAATCCATTTTAGGAGAGGGCCAGGGAGTGATCCAGCAAAACATGAAGATTAGA
AGAAACTTCCCTCTTTTTTTTCCTGAAAACAATTTAACGTCGAGATTTATCTCTTTTTGTAATGGAATCA
TTTCTACAGTTATGACCGCTGTCAGGAGATACATGAGAATTAAGGGAGTCACGGTATGACCCCCGCCGAT
GACGCGGGACAAGCCGTTTTACGTTTGGAACTGACAGAACCGCAACGTTGAAGGAGCCACTGAGCCGCGG
GTTTCTGGAGTTTAATGAGCTAAGCACATACGTCAGAAACCATTATTGCGCGTTCAAAAGTCGCCTAAGG
TCACTATCAGCTAGCAAATATTTCTTGTCAAAAATGCTCCACTGACGTTCCATAAATTCCCCTCGGTATC
CAATTAGAGTCTCATATTCACTCTCAACTCGATCGAGGCAATGGAGAACATGGAGAACGACGAGAACATT
GTGGTGGGACCCAAGCCGTTCTACCCGATCGAGGAGGGTTCCGCTGGCACCCAGCTGCGCAAGTACATGG
AGCGCTACGCTAAGCTGGGTGCTATCGCCTTCACCAACGCCGTGACCGGTGTGGATTACTCCTACGCCGA
GTACCTGGAGAAGTCCTGCTGCCTCGGAAAGGCCCTGCAGAACTACGGTCTGGTCGTGGATGGCCGCATT
GCCCTCTGCTCGGAGAACTGCGAGGAGTTCTTCATTCCCGTGATCGCTGGTCTGTTCATCGGAGTCGGCG
TTGCCCCAACCAACGAGATCTACACCCTGCGCGAGCTGGTCCACAGCCTGGGTATCAGCAAGCCGACCAT
CGTTTTCTCGAGCAAGAAGGGCCTCGACAAGGTTATCACCGTGCAAAAAACCGTCACCACCATCAAGACC
ATCGTTATCCTGGATTCCAAGGTTGACTACCGCGGTTACCAGTGCCTCGACACCTTCATCAAGCGTAACA
CCCCACCCGGCTTCCAAGCCTCCTCCTTCAAAACCGTGGAGGTTGATCGCAAGGAGCAGGTGGCCCTGAT
CATGAACTCCTCCGGCTCCACCGGTCTGCCAAAGGGCGTGCAGCTGACCCACGAGAACACCGTCACCCGC
TTCTCGCATGCCCGTGATCCCATCTACGGCAACCAGGTGTCCCCAGGCACCGCCGTCCTGACCGTCGTGC
CCCTCCACCACGGCTTCGGCATGTTCACCACTCTCGGCTACTTGATCTGCGGCTTCCGTGTGGTGATGCT
GACTAAGTTCGACGAGGAGACTTTCCTCAAGACCCTGCAAGACTACAAGTGCACTTACGTGATCCTGGTG
CCGACCCTGTTCGCCATCCTGAACAAGAGCGAGCTGTTGAACAAATACGACCTGTCGAACCTGGTGGAGA
TCGCTTCCGGCGGCGCCCCACTGTCGAAGGAAGTTGGCGAGGCCGTTGCTCGCCGCTTCAACCTGCCCGG
CGTCCGTCAGGGTTACGGCCTGACCGAGACTACCTCGGCTATCATCATCACCCCCGAGGGCGACGATAAG
CCCGGCGCTTCCGGCAAGGTTGTTCCACTCTTCAAAGCCAAGGTGATCGACCTGGACACCAAGAAGTCCC
TGGGTCCCAACCGTCGCGGAGAAGTGTGCGTCAAGGGCCCCATGCTGATGAAGGGCTACGTCAACAACCC
AGAGGCCACCAAGGAGTTGATCGACGAGGAGGGCTGGCTGCACACTGGTGACATCGGTTACTACGACGAA
GAGAAGCACTTCTTCATCGTTGACCGCCTGAAGTCCTTGATCAAGTACAAGGGCTACCAGGTTCCCCCCG
CCGAGCTCGAGAGCGTCCTGCTGCAGCACCCCTCCATTTTCGATGCCGGAGTGGCCGGTGTCCCCGATCC
CGTGGCTGGCGAGCTGCCAGGTGCCGTCGTCGTGCTGGAGTCCGGCAAGAACATGACCGAGAAGGAAGTG
ATGGATTACGTGGCCTCGCAAGTGTCCAACGCCAAGCGCCTGCGCGGCGGCGTGCGCTTCGTGGATGAGG
TGCCCAAGGGCCTCACCGGAAAGATCGACGGTCGCGCTATCCGCGAGATCCTCAAGAAGCCCGTGGCCAA
GATGTGAGCTTGGAATGGATCTTCGATCCCGATCGTTCAAACATTTGGCAATAAAGTTTCTTAAGATTGA
ATCCTGTTGCCGGTCTTGCGACGATTATCATATAATTTCTGTTGAATTACGTTAAGCATGTAATAATTAA
CATGTAATGCATGACGTTATTTATGAGATGGGTTTTTATGATTAGAGTCCCGCAATTATACATTTAATAC
GCGATAGAAAACAAAATATAGCGCGCAAACTAGGATAAATTATCGCGCGCGGTGTCATCTATGTTACTAG
ATCGGGAATTGCCAAGCTAATTCTTGAAGATGAAAGGGCCTCGTGATACGCCTATTTTTATAGGTTAATG
TCATGATAATAATGGTTTCTTAGACGTCAGGTGGCACTTTTCGGGGAAATGTGCGCGGAACCCCTATTTG
TTTATTTTTCTAAATACATTCAAATATGTATCCGCTCATGAGACAATAACCCTGATAAATGCTTCAATAA
TGGGACCGACTCGCGCTGTCATGAGACCGGATCCTGACAGGATATATTGGCGGGTAAACTAAGTCGCTGT
ATGTGTTTGTTTGAGATCTCATGTGAGCAAAAGGCCAGCAAAAGGCCAGGAACCGTAAAAAGGCCGCGTT
GCTGGCGTTTTTCCATAGGCTCCGCCCCCCTGACGAGCATCACAAAAATCGACGCTCAAGTCAGAGGTGG
CGAAACCCGACAGGACTATAAAGATACCAGGCGTTTCCCCCTGGAAGCTCCCTCGTGCGCTCTCCTGTTC
CGACCCTGCCGCTTACCGGATACCTGTCCGCCTTTCTCCCTTCGGGAAGCGTGGCGCTTTCTCATAGCTC
ACGCTGTAGGTATCTCAGTTCGGTGTAGGTCGTTCGCTCCAAGCTGGGCTGTGTGCACGAACCCCCCGTT
CAGCCCGACCGCTGCGCCTTATCCGGTAACTATCGTCTTGAGTCCAACCCGGTAAGACACGACTTATCGC
CACTGGCAGCAGCCACTGGTAACAGGATTAGCAGAGCGAGGTATGTAGGCGGTGCTACAGAGTTCTTGAA
GTGGTGGCCTAACTACGGCTACACTAGAAGAACAGTATTTGGTATCTGCGCTCTGCTGAAGCCAGTTACC
TTCGGAAGAAGAGTTGGTAGCTCTTGATCCGGCAAACAAACCACCGCTGGTAGCGGTGGTTTTTTTGTTT
GCAAGCAGCAGATTACGCGCAGAAAAAAAGGATCTCAAGAAGATCCTTTGATCTTTTCTACGGGGTCTGA
CGCTCAGTGGAACGAAAACTCACGTTAAGGGATTTTGGTCATGAGATTATCAAAAAGGATCTTCACCTAG
ATCCTTTTAAATTAAAAATGAAGTTTTAAATCAATCTAAAGTATATATGTGTAACATTGGTCTAGTGATT
ATTTGCCGACTACCTTGGTGATCTCGCCTTTCACGTAGTGGACAAATTCTTCCAACTGATCTGCGCGCGA
GGCCAAGCGATCTTCTTCTTGTCCAAGATAAGCCTGTCTAGCTTCAAGTATGACGGGCTGATACTGGGCC
GGCAGGCGCTCCATTGCCCAGTCGGCAGCGACATCCTTCGGCGCGATTTTGCCGGTTACTGCGCTGTACC
AAATGCGGGACAACGTAAGCACTACATTTCGCTCATCACCAGCCCAGTCGGGCGGCGAGTTCCATAGCGT
TAAGGTTTCATTTAGCGCCTCAAATAGATCCTGTTCAGGAACCGGATCAAAGAGTTCCTCCGCCGCTGGA
CCTACCAAGGCAACGCTATGTTCTCTTGCTTTTGTCAGCAAGATAGCCAGATCAATGTCGATCGTGGCTG
GCTCGAAGATACCTGCAAGAATGTCATTGCGCTGCCATTCTCCAAATTGCAGTTCGCGCTTAGCTGGATA
ACGCCACGGAATGATGTCGTCGTGCACAACAATGGTGACTTCTACAGCGCGGAGAATCTCGCTCTCTCCA
GGGGAAGCCGAAGTTTCCAAAAGGTCGTTGATCAAAGCTCGCCGCGTTGTTTCATCAAGCCTTACGGTCA
CCGTAACCAGCAAATCAATATCACTGTGTGGCTTCAGGCCGCCATCCACTGCGGAGCCGTACAAATGTAC
GGCCAGCAACGTCGGTTCGAGATGGCGCTCGATGACGCCAACTACCTCTGATAGTTGAGTCGATACTTCG
GCGATCACCGCTTCCCTCATAATGTTTAACTTTGTTTTAGGGCGACTGCCCTGCTGCGTAACATCGTTGC
TGCTCCATAACATCAAACATCGACCCACGGCGTAACGCGCTTGCTGCTTGGATGCCCGAGGCATAGACTG
TACCCCAAAAAAACAGTCATAACAAGCCATGAAAACCGCCACTGCGCCGTTACCACCGCTGCGTTCGGTC
AAGGTTCTGGACCAGTTGCGTGAGCGCATACGCTACTTGCATTACAGCTTACGAACCGAACAGGCTTATG
TCCACTGGGTTCGTGCCTTCATCCGTTTCCACGGTGTGCGTCACCCGGCAACCTTGGGTAGCAGCGAAGT
CGAGGCATTTCTGTCCTGGCTGGAACACCCCTTGTATTACTGTTTATGTAAGCAGACAGTTTTATTGTTC
ATGATGATATATTTTTATCTTGTGCAATGTAACATCAGAGATTTTGAGACACAACGTGGCTTTGTTGAAT
AAATCGAACTTTTGCTGAGTTGAAGGATCAGATCACGCATCTTCCCGACAACGCAGACCGTTCCGTGGCA
AAGCAAAAGTTCAAAATCACCAACTGGTCCACCTACAACAAAGCTCTCATCAACCGTGGCTCCCTCACTT
TCTGGCTGGATGATGGGGCGATTCAGGCGATCCCCATCCAACAGCCCGCCGTCGAGCGGGCTTTTTTATC
CCCGGAAGCCTGTGGATAGAGGGTAGTTATCCACGTGAAACCGCTAATGCCCCGCAAAGCCTTGATTCAC
GGGGCTTTCCGGCCCGCTCCAAAAACTATCCACGTGAAATCGCTAATCAGGGTACGTGAAATCGCTAATC
GGAGTACGTGAAATCGCTAATAAGGTCACGTGAAATCGCTAATCAAAAAGGCACGTGAGAACGCTAATAG
CCCTTTCAGATCAACAGCTTGCAAACACCCCTCGCTCCGGCAAGTAGTTACAGCAAGTAGTATGTTCAAT
TAGCTTTTCAATTATGAATATATATATCAATTATTGGTCGCCCTTGGCTTGTGGACAATGCGCTACGCGC
ACCGGCTCCGCCCGTGGACAACCGCAAGCGGTTGCCCACCGTCGAGCGCCTTTGCCCACAACCCGGCGGC
CGGCCGCAACAGATCGTTTTATAAATTTTTTTTTTTGAAAAAGAAAAAGCCCGAAAGGCGGCAACCTCTC
GGGCTTCTGGATTTCCGATCCCCGGAATTAGATCTTGGCAGGATATATTGTGGTG
Features (pLannotate 1.2.2; 13 found; start..end, strand, type, name):
   1225..1241    -  promoter       dU6-3 promoter (fragment): RNA polymerase III promoter for Drosophila U6-3 snRNA (Port et al., 2014)
   2697..2876    +  promoter       NOS promoter: nopaline synthase promoter
   2935..4554    +  CDS            LUCI_LUCCR: Experimental evidence at protein level: Swiss-Prot protein existence level 1. Produces green light with a wavelength of 544 nm. From Luciola cruciata (Japanese firefly) (Genji firefly).
   4581..4833    +  terminator     NOS terminator: nopaline synthase terminator and poly(A) signal
   4954..5041    +  promoter       AmpR promoter (fragment): bla
   5075..5099    +  misc_feature   RB T-DNA repeat: right border repeat from nopaline C58 T-DNA
   5190..5778    -  rep_origin     ori: high-copy-number ColE1/pMB1/pBR322/pUC origin of replication
   5952..6740    -  CDS            aadA: S3AD_ECOLX - Experimental evidence at protein level: Swiss-Prot protein existence level 1. Mediates bacterial resistance to the antibiotics streptomycin and spectinomycin. From Escherichia coli.
   6747..6803    -  CDS            GmR (fragment): gentamycin acetyltransferase; aacC1; confers resistance to gentamycin
   6979..7002    -  promoter       Pc promoter (fragment): intI1 (promoter lies within the coding sequence); class 1 integron promoter
   7278..7379    +  CDS            TRA2_ECOLX (fragment): Protein predicted: Swiss-Prot protein existence level 4. Required for transposition of transposon Tn903. From Escherichia coli.
   7384..7819    +  rep_origin     pSa ori: origin of replication from bacterial plasmid pSa
   7946..3       +  misc_feature   LB T-DNA repeat (across the origin): left border repeat from nopaline C58 T-DNA (truncated)
