[The description below was written by a language model from this plasmid's Addgene catalogue record and pLannotate feature annotations shown in this document.]
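Description:
pGREAT10 is a plant expression binary vector built in the GoldenBraid modular cloning system, using the pDGB1_omega1 backbone. It carries two transcriptional units between the T-DNA left and right border repeats, so the cassette can be delivered to plant cells by Agrobacterium. In E. coli it replicates at high copy from a ColE1/pUC-type origin and is selected through aadA (spectinomycin resistance). The pSa origin supports maintenance in Agrobacterium, but only when the helper plasmid pSOUP supplies the replication function in trans, as the depositor notes.

The payload is a ratiometric dual-colour luciferase reporter. In the first unit, the pCmYLCV911 promoter drives E-Luc, an enhanced beetle luciferase from Pyrearinus termitilluminans that carries a silent change removing a BbsI site, followed by the NtEU terminator. In the second unit, the nopaline synthase promoter drives Red-F, the S286Y red-shifted mutant of the Luciola cruciata firefly luciferase, ending in the NOS terminator. The automated feature table annotates only the NOS promoter, Luciola luciferase and NOS terminator. It does not label the E-Luc unit, which presumably lies in the unannotated stretch upstream. The short dU6-3, AmpR promoter, GmR and Pc promoter hits are small fragments, probably incidental matches or backbone remnants.

Because the two enzymes emit different colours, the Red-F signal from the NOS unit can serve as an internal reference for normalising E-Luc output. This allows quick comparison of the strength of promoters and terminators in plants. The Esp3I sites used for assembly were destroyed, but the double unit can be excised with BsaI for further GoldenBraid assembly.
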