Addgene plasmid #170898: pGREAT10
Purpose: GoldenBraid Double Transcriptional Unit - pCmYLCV911_E-Luc_NtEUt+pNOS_Red-F_NOSt
Depositing lab: Markita Landry. Depositing organization: University of California, Berkeley. Publication: A Ratiometric Dual Color Luciferase Reporter for Fast Characterization of Transcriptional Regulatory Elements in Plants. Gonzalez-Grandio E, Demirer GS, Ma W, Brady S, Landry MP. ACS Synth Biol. 2021 Sep 14. doi: 10.1021/acssynbio.1c00248. PubMed 34520169.
Backbone
  Vector backbone: pDGB1_omega1
  Backbone manufacturer: Diego Orzaez Lab
  Backbone size w/o insert (bp): 2925
  Vector type: Plant Expression, Luciferase, Synthetic Biology
Growth in bacteria
  Bacterial resistance: Spectinomycin, 50 μg/mL
  Growth temperature: 37°C
  Growth strain: DH5alpha
  Copy number: High Copy
Gene/Insert
  Gene/Insert name: E-Luc (alt name: Enhanced beetle luciferase)
  Species: Pyrearinus termitilluminans (E-Luc) and Luciola curciata (Red-F)
  Insert size (bp): 5057
  Mutation: c.375C>T silent mutation to remove BbsI site (E-Luc), p.S286Y Red mutant (RedF)
  Promoter: pCmYLCV911
  Cloning method: Restriction Enzyme; 5′ cloning site Esp3I (destroyed during cloning); 3′ cloning site Esp3I (destroyed during cloning)
  Sequencing primers: 5′ GGGAAACGCCTGGTATCTTT; 3′ CCGATCCCCGGAATTAGATC
Terms and licenses: Academic/Nonprofit Terms; Industry Terms: Not Available to Industry
Depositor comments: Encodes both E-Luc and Red-F transcriptional units. Insert can be excised by BsaI digestion. Requires pSOUP for replication in agrobacterium . Please visit https://www.biorxiv.org/content/10.1101/2021.05.26.443018v2 to read the preprint on bioRxiv
How to cite: pGREAT10 was a gift from Markita Landry (Addgene plasmid # 170898 ; http://n2t.net/addgene:170898 ; RRID:Addgene_170898)
